Addgene plasmid #196478: pQE80l A-CC-A
Purpose: Protein expression of SpyTag-ELP-CarHCC-ELP SpyTag, with GRGD site linked with (GGGGS)2 before CarHCC and after first ELP
Depositing lab: Fei Sun. Depositing organization: Hong Kong University of Science and Technology. Publication: B(12)-induced reassembly of split photoreceptor protein enables photoresponsive hydrogels with tunable mechanics. Yang Z, Fok HKF, Luo J, Yang Y, Wang R, Huang X, Sun F. Sci Adv. 2022 Apr;8(13):eabm5482. doi: 10.1126/sciadv.abm5482. Epub 2022 Apr 1. PubMed 35363531.
Backbone
  Vector backbone: pQE80l
  Vector type: Bacterial Expression
Growth in bacteria
  Bacterial resistance: Ampicillin, 100 μg/mL
  Growth temperature: 37°C
  Growth strain: DH5alpha
  Copy number: High Copy
Gene/Insert
  Gene/Insert name: A-CC-A (alt name: SpyTag-ELP-CarHCC-ELP SpyTag)
  Species: Other
  Promoter: T7
  Cloning method: Restriction Enzyme; 5′ cloning site Unknown (unknown if destroyed)
Terms and licenses: Academic/Nonprofit Terms; Industry Terms: Not Available to Industry
How to cite: pQE80l A-CC-A was a gift from Fei Sun (Addgene plasmid # 196478 ; http://n2t.net/addgene:196478 ; RRID:Addgene_196478)
