[The description below was written by a language model from this plasmid's Addgene catalogue record and pLannotate feature annotations shown in this document.]
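Description:
pQE80l A-CC-A is a bacterial expression plasmid built on the pQE80l backbone for producing a recombinant telechelic protein in E. coli. It replicates from a high-copy ColE1/pMB1-type origin and is selected with ampicillin through the β-lactamase gene. The feature table also shows a cat (chloramphenicol acetyltransferase) coding sequence with only a fragment of its promoter, a bom region and a short rop remnant. The catalogue lists only ampicillin as the selection.

The catalogue entry gives the promoter as T7, but the annotated sequence instead shows a phage T5 promoter with an embedded lac operator plus a second lac operator downstream. This arrangement is read by the host E. coli RNA polymerase. A lacI gene driven by the lacIq promoter sits on the same plasmid, so repression is supplied in cis and expression is induced with IPTG. Lambda t0 and rrnB T1 terminators follow the expression region.

The insert encodes SpyTag-ELP-CarHCC-ELP-SpyTag. Two elastin-like polypeptide blocks flank a CarH-derived segment, annotated as a fragment of Thermus thermophilus CarH, and a SpyTag sits at each end. According to the record, a GRGD site joined by a (GGGGS)2 linker lies after the first ELP and before CarHCC. A short match near the start of the coding region to a His-containing composite tag probably reflects a 6xHis tag, and the small "SET1" hit near the 3′ end is likely an incidental match.

The associated work concerns B12-induced reassembly of a split photoreceptor protein to make photoresponsive hydrogels with tunable mechanics. This protein therefore appears to be a building block for such materials. The SpyTag ends would allow covalent coupling to SpyCatcher-bearing partners, and the RGD motif is a standard cell-adhesion sequence.
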