Features (pLannotate 1.2.2; 18 found; start..end, strand, type, name):
     82..126     +  promoter       T5 promoter: bacteriophage T5 promoter for E. coli RNA polymerase, with embedded lac operator
    134..150     +  protein_bind   lac operator: The lac repressor binds to the lac operator to inhibit transcription in E. coli. This inhibition can be relieved by adding lactose or isopropyl-β-D-thiogalactopyranoside (IPTG). lac repressor encoded by lacI
    202..218     +  CDS            capTEV™ (fragment): composite tag for in vivo biotinylation, TEV protease cleavage, and 6xHis tagging
    559..930     +  CDS            carH (fragment): CARH_THET8 - Experimental evidence at protein level: Swiss-Prot protein existence level 1. Negative regulator of genes involved in carotenoid biosynthesis. From Thermus thermophilus (strain ATCC 27634 / DSM 579 / HB8).
   1247..1265    +  CDS            SET1 (fragment): solubility-enhancement tag derived from T7 phage gene 10B
   1285..1379    +  terminator     lambda t0 terminator: transcription terminator from phage lambda
   1394..1422    +  promoter       cat promoter (fragment): promoter of the E. coli cat gene encoding chloramphenicol acetyltransferase
   1423..2079    +  CDS            cat: CAT_ECOLX - Experimental evidence at protein level: Swiss-Prot protein existence level 1. This enzyme is an effector of chloramphenicol resistance in bacteria. From Escherichia coli. This protein is used as a marker in many commonly used cloning vectors, such as pACYC184.
   2147..2233    +  terminator     rrnB T1 terminator: Escherichia coli rrnB; transcription terminator T1 from the E. coli rrnB gene
   2256..2273    -  promoter       tet promoter (fragment): E. coli promoter for tetracycline efflux protein gene
   2292..2313    -  protein_bind   CAP binding site: CAP binding activates transcription in the presence of cAMP. E. coli catabolite activator protein
   2326..3408    -  CDS            lacI: lac repressor; lacI; The lac repressor binds to the lac operator to inhibit transcription in E. coli. This inhibition can be relieved by adding lactose or isopropyl-β-D-thiogalactopyranoside (IPTG).
   3409..3486    -  promoter       lacIq promoter: lacI (mutant); In the lacIq allele, a single base change in the promoter boosts expression of the lacI gene about 10-fold.
   3535..3576    +  CDS            rop (fragment): Rop protein, which maintains plasmids at low copy number; rop
   3678..3818    +  misc_feature   bom: basis of mobility region from pBR322
   4004..4592    -  rep_origin     ori: high-copy-number ColE1/pMB1/pBR322/pUC origin of replication
   4763..5623    -  CDS            AmpR: β-lactamase; bla; confers resistance to ampicillin, carbenicillin, and related antibiotics
   5624..5728    -  promoter       AmpR promoter: bla
>Addgene plasmid #196478 | pQE80l A-CC-A | addgene full sequence | sequence record 387269 | Addgene NGS Result
GTCTAAGAAACCATTATTATCATGACATTAACCTATAAAAATAGGCGTATCACGAGGCCCTTTCGTCTTC
ACCTTGAGAAATCATAAAAAATTTATTTGCTTTGTGAGCGGATAACAATTATAATAGATTCAATTGTGAG
CGGATAACAATTTCACACAGAATTCATTAAAGAGGAGAAATTAACTATGAAAGGCAGCAGCCATCATCAT
CATCATCACGTCGACGCCCATATTGTCATGGTTGATGCATACAAGCCGACGAAGCTCGACGGCCACGGCG
TGGGTGTTCCGGGCGTCGGTGTGCCGGGTGTGGGTGTGCCGGGCGAAGGTGTGCCGGGCGTCGGTGTGCC
GGGTGTTGGTGTTCCGGGCGTTGGTGTGCCGGGCGTTGGCGTGCCGGGCGAGGGTGTGCCGGGCGTTGGT
GTTCCGGGCGTGGGTGTGCCGGGCGTGGGCGTGCCGGGCGTCGGTGTTCCGGGCGAGGGTGTGCCGGGCG
TAGGTGTGCCGGGCGTTGGTGAGCTCGGCCGTGGTGATGGTGGTGGGGGTAGCGGTGGTGGGGGTAGTCC
GCCGGGTCCGCCGGTCCTGGTGACTACGCCGCCGGGCGAACGCCACGAAATCGGTGCGATGCTGGCGGCG
TACCATCTGCGTCGTAAGGGCGTCCCGGCGCTGTATCTGGGCCCGGATACTCCGCTGCCGGACCTGCGTG
CACTGGCGCGCCGCCTGGGTGCAGGCGCGGTCGTGCTGTCTGCTGTTCTGAGCGAACCGCTGCGTGCTCT
GCCTGACGGTGCCCTGAAAGATCTGGCACCGCGTGTTTTCCTGGGCGGCCAGGGCGCAGGCCCGGAAGAG
GCACGCCGTCTGGGTGCCGAATACATGGAAGACCTGAAAGGCCTGGCTGAAGCGCTGTGGCTGCCGCGCG
GTCCGGAAAAAGAAGCAATCACTAGTGTGCCGGGCGTCGGCGTGCCGGGCGTAGGTGTTCCGGGCGAGGG
TGTTCCGGGCGTTGGTGTGCCGGGCGTCGGCGTGCCGGGCGTGGGTGTTCCGGGCGTAGGTGTGCCGGGC
GAGGGTGTGCCGGGCGTGGGCGTGCCGGGCGTAGGTGTTCCGGGCGTAGGTGTTCCGGGCGTAGGTGTTC
CGGGTGAAGGCGTGCCGGGCGTTGGTGTGCCGGGTGTGGGCGTGCCGGGCGGGCTGCTCGACGCCCATAT
TGTCATGGTTGATGCATACAAGCCGACGAAGCTCGAGTGGAAGAAATAAGGATCCGGCTGCTAACAAAGC
CCGAAGCTTAATTAGCTGAGCTTGGACTCCTGTTGATAGATCCAGTAATGACCTCAGAACTCCATCTGGA
TTTGTTCAGAACGCTCGGTTGCCGCCGGGCGTTTTTTATTGGTGAGAATCCAAGCCAGCTTGGCGAGATT
TTCAGGAGCTAAGGAAGCTAAAATGGAGAAAAAAATCACTGGATATACCACCGTTGATATATCCCAATGG
CATCGTAAAGAACATTTTGAGGCATTTCAGTCAGTTGCTCAATGTACCTATAACCAGACCGTTCAGCTGG
ATATTACGGCCTTTTTAAAGACCGTAAAGAAAAATAAGCACAAGTTTTATCCGGCCTTTATTCACATTCT
TGCCCGCCTGATGAATGCTCATCCGGAATTTCGTATGGCAATGAAAGACGGTGAGCTGGTGATATGGGAT
AGTGTTCACCCTTGTTACACCGTTTTCCATGAGCAAACTGAAACGTTTTCATCGCTCTGGAGTGAATACC
ACGACGATTTCCGGCAGTTTCTACACATATATTCGCAAGATGTGGCGTGTTACGGTGAAAACCTGGCCTA
TTTCCCTAAAGGGTTTATTGAGAATATGTTTTTCGTCTCAGCCAATCCCTGGGTGAGTTTCACCAGTTTT
GATTTAAACGTGGCCAATATGGACAACTTCTTCGCCCCCGTTTTCACCATGGGCAAATATTATACGCAAG
GCGACAAGGTGCTGATGCCGCTGGCGATTCAGGTTCATCATGCCGTTTGTGATGGCTTCCATGTCGGCAG
AATGCTTAATGAATTACAACAGTACTGCGATGAGTGGCAGGGCGGGGCGTAATTTTTTTAAGGCAGTTAT
TGGTGCCCTTAAACGCCTGGGGTAATGACTCTCTAGCTTGAGGCATCAAATAAAACGAAAGGCTCAGTCG
AAAGACTGGGCCTTTCGTTTTATCTGTTGTTTGTCGGTGAACGCTCTCCTGAGTAGGACAAATCCGCCCT
CTAGATTACGTGCAGTCGATGATAAGCTGTCAAACATGAGAATTGTGCCTAATGAGTGAGCTAACTTACA
TTAATTGCGTTGCGCTCACTGCCCGCTTTCCAGTCGGGAAACCTGTCGTGCCAGCTGCATTAATGAATCG
GCCAACGCGCGGGGAGAGGCGGTTTGCGTATTGGGCGCCAGGGTGGTTTTTCTTTTCACCAGTGAGACGG
GCAACAGCTGATTGCCCTTCACCGCCTGGCCCTGAGAGAGTTGCAGCAAGCGGTCCACGCTGGTTTGCCC
CAGCAGGCGAAAATCCTGTTTGATGGTGGTTAACGGCGGGATATAACATGAGCTGTCTTCGGTATCGTCG
TATCCCACTACCGAGATATCCGCACCAACGCGCAGCCCGGACTCGGTAATGGCGCGCATTGCGCCCAGCG
CCATCTGATCGTTGGCAACCAGCATCGCAGTGGGAACGATGCCCTCATTCAGCATTTGCATGGTTTGTTG
AAAACCGGACATGGCACTCCAGTCGCCTTCCCGTTCCGCTATCGGCTGAATTTGATTGCGAGTGAGATAT
TTATGCCAGCCAGCCAGACGCAGACGCGCCGAGACAGAACTTAATGGGCCCGCTAACAGCGCGATTTGCT
GGTGACCCAATGCGACCAGATGCTCCACGCCCAGTCGCGTACCGTCTTCATGGGAGAAAATAATACTGTT
GATGGGTGTCTGGTCAGAGACATCAAGAAATAACGCCGGAACATTAGTGCAGGCAGCTTCCACAGCAATG
GCATCCTGGTCATCCAGCGGATAGTTAATGATCAGCCCACTGACGCGTTGCGCGAGAAGATTGTGCACCG
CCGCTTTACAGGCTTCGACGCCGCTTCGTTCTACCATCGACACCACCACGCTGGCACCCAGTTGATCGGC
GCGAGATTTAATCGCCGCGACAATTTGCGACGGCGCGTGCAGGGCCAGACTGGAGGTGGCAACGCCAATC
AGCAACGACTGTTTGCCCGCCAGTTGTTGTGCCACGCGGTTGGGAATGTAATTCAGCTCCGCCATCGCCG
CTTCCACTTTTTCCCGCGTTTTCGCAGAAACGTGGCTGGCCTGGTTCACCACGCGGGAAACGGTCTGATA
AGAGACACCGGCATACTCTGCGACATCGTATAACGTTACTGGTTTCACATTCACCACCCTGAATTGACTC
TCTTCCGGGCGCTATCATGCCATACCGCGAAAGGTTTTGCACCATTCGATGGTGTCGGAATTTCGGGCAG
CGTTGGGTCCTGGCCACGGGTGCGCATGATCTAGAGCTGCCTCGCGCGTTTCGGTGATGACGGTGAAAAC
CTCTGACACATGCAGCTCCCGGAGACGGTCACAGCTTGTCTGTAAGCGGATGCCGGGAGCAGACAAGCCC
GTCAGGGCGCGTCAGCGGGTGTTGGCGGGTGTCGGGGCGCAGCCATGACCCAGTCACGTAGCGATAGCGG
AGTGTATACTGGCTTAACTATGCGGCATCAGAGCAGATTGTACTGAGAGTGCACCATATGCGGTGTGAAA
TACCGCACAGATGCGTAAGGAGAAAATACCGCATCAGGCGCTCTTCCGCTTCCTCGCTCACTGACTCGCT
GCGCTCGGTCGTTCGGCTGCGGCGAGCGGTATCAGCTCACTCAAAGGCGGTAATACGGTTATCCACAGAA
TCAGGGGATAACGCAGGAAAGAACATGTGAGCAAAAGGCCAGCAAAAGGCCAGGAACCGTAAAAAGGCCG
CGTTGCTGGCGTTTTTCCATAGGCTCCGCCCCCCTGACGAGCATCACAAAAATCGACGCTCAAGTCAGAG
GTGGCGAAACCCGACAGGACTATAAAGATACCAGGCGTTTCCCCCTGGAAGCTCCCTCGTGCGCTCTCCT
GTTCCGACCCTGCCGCTTACCGGATACCTGTCCGCCTTTCTCCCTTCGGGAAGCGTGGCGCTTTCTCATA
GCTCACGCTGTAGGTATCTCAGTTCGGTGTAGGTCGTTCGCTCCAAGCTGGGCTGTGTGCACGAACCCCC
CGTTCAGCCCGACCGCTGCGCCTTATCCGGTAACTATCGTCTTGAGTCCAACCCGGTAAGACACGACTTA
TCGCCACTGGCAGCAGCCACTGGTAACAGGATTAGCAGAGCGAGGTATGTAGGCGGTGCTACAGAGTTCT
TGAAGTGGTGGCCTAACTACGGCTACACTAGAAGGACAGTATTTGGTATCTGCGCTCTGCTGAAGCCAGT
TACCTTCGGAAAAAGAGTTGGTAGCTCTTGATCCGGCAAACAAACCACCGCTGGTAGCGGTGGTTTTTTT
GTTTGCAAGCAGCAGATTACGCGCAGAAAAAAAGGATCTCAAGAAGATCCTTTGATCTTTTCTACGGGGT
CTGACGCTCAGTGGAACGAAAACTCACGTTAAGGGATTTTGGTCATGAGATTATCAAAAAGGATCTTCAC
CTAGATCCTTTTAAATTAAAAATGAAGTTTTAAATCAATCTAAAGTATATATGAGTAAACTTGGTCTGAC
AGTTACCAATGCTTAATCAGTGAGGCACCTATCTCAGCGATCTGTCTATTTCGTTCATCCATAGTTGCCT
GACTCCCCGTCGTGTAGATAACTACGATACGGGAGGGCTTACCATCTGGCCCCAGTGCTGCAATGATACC
GCGAGACCCACGCTCACCGGCTCCAGATTTATCAGCAATAAACCAGCCAGCCGGAAGGGCCGAGCGCAGA
AGTGGTCCTGCAACTTTATCCGCCTCCATCCAGTCTATTAATTGTTGCCGGGAAGCTAGAGTAAGTAGTT
CGCCAGTTAATAGTTTGCGCAACGTTGTTGCCATTGCTACAGGCATCGTGGTGTCACGCTCGTCGTTTGG
TATGGCTTCATTCAGCTCCGGTTCCCAACGATCAAGGCGAGTTACATGATCCCCCATGTTGTGCAAAAAA
GCGGTTAGCTCCTTCGGTCCTCCGATCGTTGTCAGAAGTAAGTTGGCCGCAGTGTTATCACTCATGGTTA
TGGCAGCACTGCATAATTCTCTTACTGTCATGCCATCCGTAAGATGCTTTTCTGTGACTGGTGAGTACTC
AACCAAGTCATTCTGAGAATAGTGTATGCGGCGACCGAGTTGCTCTTGCCCGGCGTCAATACGGGATAAT
ACCGCGCCACATAGCAGAACTTTAAAAGTGCTCATCATTGGAAAACGTTCTTCGGGGCGAAAACTCTCAA
GGATCTTACCGCTGTTGAGATCCAGTTCGATGTAACCCACTCGTGCACCCAACTGATCTTCAGCATCTTT
TACTTTCACCAGCGTTTCTGGGTGAGCAAAAACAGGAAGGCAAAATGCCGCAAAAAAGGGAATAAGGGCG
ACACGGAAATGTTGAATACTCATACTCTTCCTTTTTCAATATTATTGAAGCATTTATCAGGGTTATTGTC
TCATGAGCGGATACATATTTGAATGTATTTAGAAAAATAAACAAATAGGGGTTCCGCGCACATTTCCCCG
AAAAGTGCCACCTGAC
